>Addgene plasmid #29096 | pEMS1184 | addgene partial sequence | sequence record 41172 | pEMS1307-fwd 5'-ccgcacgtctaagaaaccat-3'
AAAATAGGCGTATCACGAGGCCCTTTCGTCTTCAAGAATTAATTCCGATCATATTCAATAACCCTTAATG
AATTCGAGCTCCTAGGCCGGCCGCCCAGGGATTACTTACAGTTTCACATGAATGAAATCAGATGACACAA
TGATCTGTGTTGATCCATCTCATCTAATCTTTAAATGCCAGCTCCCAGAAACCTTATGTCCTATTCTGCC
TGACACCTAACAGGTTGGGAATGCTCCCTCAATGGTAAGATTATGAAAGCTGCAATTATGGGTCCCTCTG
AAAGAGCCTGGATGCACAAACAAGCATTAAAAGTAGATTTCCACAATGCACTTGTTTTTGCCATTTGTAT
AAAATACTATAGCAAAATTGCACTGTAATTATCTTTATGGCCAGTGCATAACGCTGGAGCAGAGTATGTC
ATCCAGATATAGCTGCTCGTATAATTATCTGGCCGTCGGCAGGACTGAAATAACCATCTAATGAGAGCAA
AATGATACAGTAACTACCATGTAATCAGCAAGTTACAGTTATTATAGCTCTTTGTGCCCTCTCACCCAAC
ACTAAATGGGGGGCCAGACTCAGTCTCTGGTCCCAGGAATTCATGCACAGGCAGCATCATCAAGCACCAG
CTCCTTGGGTCTTGGGCGTGCCACCTTGAGACCAGTGAGTATGGGTAACAGGGACACAGAGAGAAAAGCA
GGAGGCTCTCCATGATTACGAGCCTTCCCAATCTCTCTCCCTCTCCTTTTCACTCCCTCCACCCCAATTC
TTTGGAAGCTAGTGAAAAGAAAGCCATTGGTGGAGCTGCTCTTGCTGTGTGTGGGAAGACAGTGTCAAGG
CGG
