>Addgene plasmid #29096 | pEMS1184 | addgene partial sequence | sequence record 41173 | EGFP-N 5'-CGTCGCCGTCCAGCTCGACCAG-3'
CTCGCCCTTGCTCACCATGGTGGCGGAAGTTCCTATACCTTTTGAAGAATAGGAACTTCGGCGCGCCGGA
GCAGCTCTGTGCCGGGGGCTGGGTGGTCTGGCAGGATCAAGGAACTGGCTAGGACCGCTGCCTGCTCCCC
TCACACACTGGTGCTGCCGGTGCTCCTGCAAAGAGAGAAACCGAGTGGAGGGGATCTAGGAAGGCTGCAG
TCACTCAGTCCCAGCTCCCTGATAAAGGCTCTGGGAGGGTCTAGGGGAGCTGAGGGGAGGGGCTGAGAGT
CACCAATCCCAGGGTGGCTGGAGGGGAGGCGGGGAGGCTGTAGGGGGGAGGAGGATGCAGACAGTAGCCA
CACACCCAGACACACACATACCCCACAGACCCAGCAGTGAGACCATTTCCTAACAGCACCCGAGCTGGCT
GCTGTGTATGGTTTGTGTACAGTTTGAGCTGTGTGCCAATTTTATGATAATTGTCCCAGTTTGGGAGGTA
TGGGGGATGTCCTAATGTTTCCCCTGACTGGCTCTGTCTGGACCCCAGGCCTGAGTGGGCTGACAAATTC
CTCACTTGGTATGCGAGTGTAAGAGTCCCCCAGGGAAGTGTCTAGTCAAAACACGAACCTTCCGCCTTGA
CACTGTCTTCCCACACACAGCAAGAGCAGCTCCACCAATGGCTTTCTTTTCACTAGCTTCCAAAGAATTG
GGGTGGAGGGAGTGAAAAGGAGAGGGAGAGAGATTGGGAAGGCTCGTAATCATGGAGAGCCTCCTGCTTT
TCTCTCTGTGTCCCTGTTA
