[The description below was written by a language model from this plasmid's Addgene catalogue record.]
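Description:
pEMS1184 is a Pleiades Promoter Project plasmid built on the large pEMS1306 backbone (about 16.5 kb without insert). It carries Ple221, a 1,305 bp human MiniPromoter derived from regulatory sequence of the TAC3 gene, which encodes the tachykinin precursor for neurokinin B. The MiniPromoter was introduced by restriction cloning between FseI and AscI sites, placing it upstream of a backbone-encoded EGFP reporter fused to a nuclear localization signal. Any transcriptional activity of the human regulatory sequence would therefore be read out as nuclear green fluorescence. The plasmid is maintained in E. coli as a high-copy construct under ampicillin selection. The record does not describe the origin of replication or the other elements that make up the rest of the large backbone, and no feature table is available to detail them.

The construct belongs to a systematic effort to design compact human promoters capable of driving selective expression in defined brain regions or cell types, with each candidate tested through a reporter. For Ple221 the recorded outcome is negative: eGFP expression was not detected in the brain or eye. pEMS1184 is therefore mainly useful as a documented reference for a TAC3-based MiniPromoter design that did not give detectable expression in those tissues. It could also serve as a starting point for redesigning the regulatory region, or as a source of the promoter fragment for testing in another context. The record does not state how the construct was delivered for testing, and it lists no selection markers other than ampicillin resistance.
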