Addgene plasmid #29096: pEMS1184
Purpose: Expression of the eGFP reporter gene was not detected in the brain and eye.
Depositing lab: Elizabeth Simpson. Depositing organization: University of British Columbia. Publication: A regulatory toolbox of MiniPromoters to drive selective expression in the brain. Portales-Casamar E, Swanson DJ, Liu L, de Leeuw CN, Banks KG, Ho Sui SJ, Fulton DL, Ali J, Amirabbasi M, Arenillas DJ, Babyak N, Black SF, Bonaguro RJ, Brauer E, Candido TR, Castellarin M, Chen J, Chen Y, Cheng JC, Chopra V, Docking TR, Dreolini L, D'Souza CA, Flynn EK, Glenn R, Hatakka K, Hearty TG, Imanian B, Jiang S, Khorasan-zadeh S, Komljenovic I, Laprise S, Liao NY, Lim JS, Lithwick S, Liu F, Liu J, Lu M, McConechy M, McLeod AJ, Milisavljevic M, Mis J, O'Connor K, Palma B, Palmquist DL, Schmouth JF, Swanson MI, Tam B, Ticoll A, Turner JL, Varhol R, Vermeulen J, Watkins RF, Wilson G, Wong BK, Wong SH, Wong TY, Yang GS, Ypsilanti AR, Jones SJ, Holt RA, Goldowitz D, Wasserman WW, Simpson EM. Proc Natl Acad Sci U S A. 2010 Sep 21. 107(38):16589-94. 10.1073/pnas.1009158107 PubMed 20807748.
Backbone
  Vector backbone: pEMS1306
  Backbone size w/o insert (bp): 16454
  Vector type: Pleiades Promoter Project [sic, Pleaides Plieades]
Growth in bacteria
  Bacterial resistance: Ampicillin, 100 μg/mL
  Growth temperature: 37°C
  Growth strain: DH5alpha
  Growth instructions: DH10B
  Copy number: High Copy
Gene/Insert
  Gene/Insert name: Ple221 (alt names: TAC3; tachykinin 2)
  Species: H. sapiens (human)
  Insert size (bp): 1305
  Entrez Gene: TAC3 (a.k.a. HH10, NKB, NKNB, PRO1155, ZNEUROK1)
  Tag / fusion protein: EGFP-NLS (C terminal on backbone)
  Cloning method: Restriction Enzyme; 5′ cloning site FseI (unknown if destroyed); 3′ cloning site AscI (unknown if destroyed)
  Sequencing primers: 5′ Unknown
Terms and licenses: Academic/Nonprofit Terms; Industry Terms: Not Available to Industry
How to cite: pEMS1184 was a gift from Elizabeth Simpson (Addgene plasmid # 29096 ; http://n2t.net/addgene:29096 ; RRID:Addgene_29096)
